>Addgene plasmid #30483 | pcDNA-HDAC6.DC-FLAG | addgene full sequence | sequence record 243383 | Addgene NGS Result
CGCATAGTTAAGCCAGTATCTGCTCCCTGCTTGTGTGTTGGAGGTCGCTGAGTAGTGCGCGAGCAAAATT
TAAGCTACAACAAGGCAAGGCTTGACCGACAATTGCATGAAGAATCTGCTTAGGGTTAGGCGTTTTGCGC
TGCTTCGCGATGTACGGGCCAGATATACGCGTTGACATTGATTATTGACTAGTTATTAATAGTAATCAAT
TACGGGGTCATTAGTTCATAGCCCATATATGGAGTTCCGCGTTACATAACTTACGGTAAATGGCCCGCCT
GGCTGACCGCCCAACGACCCCCGCCCATTGACGTCAATAATGACGTATGTTCCCATAGTAACGCCAATAG
GGACTTTCCATTGACGTCAATGGGTGGAGTATTTACGGTAAACTGCCCACTTGGCAGTACATCAAGTGTA
TCATATGCCAAGTACGCCCCCTATTGACGTCAATGACGGTAAATGGCCCGCCTGGCATTATGCCCAGTAC
ATGACCTTATGGGACTTTCCTACTTGGCAGTACATCTACGTATTAGTCATCGCTATTACCATGGTGATGC
GGTTTTGGCAGTACATCAATGGGCGTGGATAGCGGTTTGACTCACGGGGATTTCCAAGTCTCCACCCCAT
TGACGTCAATGGGAGTTTGTTTTGGCACCAAAATCAACGGGACTTTCCAAAATGTCGTAACAACTCCGCC
CCATTGACGCAAATGGGCGGTAGGCGTGTACGGTGGGAGGTCTATATAAGCAGAGCTCTCTGGCTAACTA
GAGAACCCACTGCTTACTGGCTTATCGAAATTAATACGACTCACTATAGGGAGACCCAAGCTAGAGTCGA
TCCTGAGAACTTCAGGGTGAGTTTGGGGACCCTTGATTGTTCTTTCTTTTTCGCTATTGTAAAATTCATG
TTATATGGAGGGGGCAAAGTTTTCAGGGTGTTGTTTAGAATGGGAAGATGTCCCTTGTATCACCATGGAC
CCTCATGATAATTTTGTTTCTTTCACTTTCTACTCTGTTGACAACCATTGTCTCCTCTTATTTTCTTTTC
ATTTTCTGTAACTTTTTCGTTAAACTTTAGCTTGCATTTGTAACGAATTTTTAAATTCACTTTTGTTTAT
TTGTCAGATTGTAAGTACTTTCTCTAATCACTTTTTTTTCAAGGCAATCAGGGTATATTATATTGTACTT
CAGCACAGTTTTAGAGAACAATTGTTATAATTAAATGATAAGGTAGAATATTTCTGCATATAAATTCTGG
CTGGCGTGGAAATATTCTTATTGGTAGAAACAACTACATCCTGGTCATCATCCTGCCTTTCTCTTTATGG
TTACAATGATATACACTGTTTGAGATGAGGATAAAATACTCTGAGTCCAAACCGGGCCCCTCTGCTAACC
ATGTTCATGCCTTCTTCTTTTTCCTACAGCTCCTGGGCAACGTGCTGGTTTGTGCTGTCGACCCCAAGCT
TGGCCCGGGCGGATCCACTAGTAACGGCCGCCAGTGTGCTGGAATTCTGCAGATATCCATCACACTGGCG
GCCGCCATGACCTCAACCGGCCAGGATTCCACCACAACCAGGCAGCGAAGAAGTAGGCAGAACCCCCAGT
CGCCCCCTCAGGACTCCAGTGTCACTTCGAAGCGAAATATTAAAAAGGGAGCCGTTCCCCGCTCTATCCC
CAATCTAGCGGAGGTAAAGAAGAAAGGCAAAATGAAGAAGCTCGGCCAAGCAATGGAAGAAGACCTAATC
GTGGGACTGCAAGGGATGGATCTGAACCTTGAGGCTGAAGCACTGGCTGGCACTGGCTTGGTGTTGGATG
AGCAGTTAAATGAATTCCATTGCCTCTGGGATGACAGCTTCCCGGAAGGCCCTGAGCGGCTCCATGCCAT
CAAGGAGCAACTGATCCAGGAGGGCCTCCTAGATCGCTGCGTGTCCTTTCAGGCCCGGTTTGCTGAAAAG
GAAGAGCTGATGTTGGTTCACAGCCTAGAATATATTGATCTGATGGAAACAACCCAGTACATGAATGAGG
GAGAACTCCGTGTCCTAGCAGACACCTACGACTCAGTTTATCTGCATCCGAACTCATACTCCTGTGCCTG
CCTGGCCTCAGGCTCTGTCCTCAGGCTGGTGGATGCGGTCCTGGGGGCTGAGATCCGGAATGGCATGGCC
ATCATTAGGCCTCCTGGACATGCCGCCCAGCACAGTCTTATGGATGGCTATTGCATGTTCAACCACGTGG
CTGTGGCAGCCCGCTATGCTCAACAGAAACACCGCATCCGGAGGGTCCTTATCGTAGATTGGGATGTGCA
CCACGGTCAAGGAACACAGTTCACCTTCGACCAGGACCCCAGTGTCCTCTATTTCTCCATCCACCGCTAC
GAGCAGGGTAGGTTCTGGCCCCACCTGAAGGCCTCTAACTGGTCCACCACAGGTTTCGGCCAAGGCCAAG
GATATACCATCAATGTGCCTTGGAACCAGGTGGGGATGCGGGATGCTGACTACATTGCTGCTTTCCTGCA
CGTCCTGCTGCCAGTCGCCCTCGAGTTCCAGCCTCAGCTGGTCCTGGTGGCTGCTGGATTTGATGCCCTG
CAAGGGGACCCCAAGGGTGAGATGGCCGCCACTCCGGCAGGGTTCGCCCAGCTAACCCACCTGCTCATGG
GTCTGGCAGGAGGCAAGCTGATCCTGTCTCTGGAGGGTGGCTACAACCTCCGCGCCCTGGCTGAAGGCGT
CAGTGCTTCGCTCCACACCCTTCTGGGAGACCCTTGCCCCATGCTGGAGTCACCTGGTGCCCCCTGCCGG
AGTGCCCAGGCTTCAGTTTCCTGTGCTCTGGAAGCCCTTGAGCCCTTCTGGGAGGTTCTTGTGAGATCAA
CTGAGACCGTGGAGAGGGACAACATGGAGGAGGACAATGTAGAGGAGAGCGAGGAGGAAGGACCCTGGGA
GCCCCCTGTGCTCCCAATCCTGACATGGCCAGTGCTACAGTCTCGCACAGGGCTGGTCTATGACCAAAAT
ATGATGAATCACTGCAACTTGTGGGACAGCCACCACCCTGAGGTACCCCAGCGCATCTTGCGGATCATGT
GCCGTCTGGAGGAGCTGGGCCTTGCCGGGCGCTGCCTCACCCTGACACCGCGCCCTGCCACAGAGGCTGA
GCTGCTCACCTGTCACAGTGCTGAGTACGTGGGTCATCTCCGGGCCACAGAGAAAATGAAAACCCGGGAG
CTGCACCGTGAGAGTTCCAACTTTGACTCCATCTATATCTGCCCCAGTACCTTCGCCTGTGCACAGCTTG
CCACTGGCGCTGCCTGCCGCCTGGTGGAGGCTGTGCTCTCAGGAGAGGTTCTGAATGGTGCTGCTGTGGT
GCGACCCCCAGGACACGCCGCAGAGCAGGATGCAGCTTGCGGTTTTTGCTTTTTCAACTCTGTGGCTGTG
GCTGCTCGCCATGCCCAGACTATCAGTGGGCATGCCCTACGGATCCTGATTGTGGATTGGGATGTCCACC
ACGGTAATGGAACTCAGCACATGTTTGAGGATGACCCCAGTGTGCTATATGTGTCCCTGCACCGCTATGA
TCATGGCACCTTCTTCCCCATGGGGGATGAGGGTGCCAGCAGCCAGATCGGCCGGGCTGCGGGCACAGGC
TTCACCGTCAACGTGGCATGGAACGGGCCCCGCATGGGTGATGCTGACTACCTAGCTGCCTGGCATCGCC
TGGTGCTTCCCATTGCCTACGAGTTTAACCCAGAACTGGTGCTGGTCTCAGCTGGCTTTGATGCTGCACG
GGGGGATCCGCTGGGGGGCTGCCAGGTGTCACCTGAGGGTTATGCCCACCTCACCCACCTGCTGATGGGC
CTTGCCAGTGGCCGCATTATCCTTATCCTAGAGGGTGGCTATAACCTGACATCCATCTCAGAGTCCATGG
CTGCCTGCACTCGCTCCCTCCTTGGAGACCCACCACCCCTGCTGACCCTGCCACGGCCCCCACTATCAGG
GGCCCTGGCCTCAATCACTGAGACCATCCAAGTCCATCGCAGATACTGGCGCAGCTTACGGGTCATGAAG
GTAGAAGACAGAGAAGGACCCTCCAGTTCTAAGTTGGTCACCAAGAAGGCACCCCAACCAGCCAAACCTA
GGTTAGCTGAGCGGATGACCACACGAGAAAAGAAGGTTCTGGAAGCAGGCATGGGGAAAGTCACCTCGGC
ATCATTTGGGGAAGAGTCCACTCCAGGCCAGACTAACTCAGAGACAGCTGTGGTGGCCCTCACTCAGGAC
CAGCCCTCAGAGGCAGCCACAGGGGGAGCCACTCTGGCCCAGACCATTTCTGAGGCAGCCATTGGGGGAG
CCATGCTGGGCCAGACCACCTCAGAGGAGGCTGTCGGGGGAGCCACTCCGGACCAGACCACCTCAGAGGA
GACTGTGGGAGGAGCCATTCTGGACCAGACCACCTCAGAGGATGCTGTTGGGGGAGCCACGCTGGGCCAG
ACTACCTCAGAGGAGGCTGTAGGAGGAGCTACACTGGCCCAGACCATCTCGGAGGCAGCCATGGAGGGAG
CCACACTGGACCAGACTACGTCAGAGGAGGCTCCAGGGGGCACCGAGCTGATCCAAACTCCTCTAGCCTC
GAGCACAGACCACCAGACCCCCCCAACCTCACCTGTGCAGGGAACTACACCCCAGATATCTCCCAGTACA
CTGATTGGGAGTCTCAGGACCTTGGAGCTAGGCAGCGAATCTCAGGGGGCCTCAGAATCTCAGGCCCCAG
GAGAGGAGAACCTACTAGGAGAGGCAGCTGGAGGTCAGGACATGGCTGATTCGATGCTGATGCAGGGATC
TAGGGGCCTCACTGATCAGGCCATATTTTATGCTGTGACACCACTGCCCTGGTGTCCCCATTTGGTGGCA
GTATGCCCCATACCTGCAGCAGGCCTAGACGTGACCCAACCTTGTGGGGACTGTGGAACAATCCAAGAGA
ATTGGGTGTGTCTCTCTTGCTATCAGGTCTACTGTGGTCGTTACATCAATGGCCACATGCTCCAACACCA
TGGAAATTCTGGACACCCGCTGGTCCTCAGCTACATCGACCTGTCAGCCTGGTGTTACTACTGTCAGGCC
TATGTCCACCACCAGGCTCTCCTAGATGTGAAGAACATCGCCCACCAGAACAAGTTTGGGGAGGATATGC
CCCACCCACACGGGGATTATAAAGATGATGATGATAAATAAACTAGAGGGCCCTATTCTATAGTGTCACC
TAAATGCTAGAGCTCGCTGATCAGCCTCGACTGTGCCTTCTAGTTGCCAGCCATCTGTTGTTTGCCCCTC
CCCCGTGCCTTCCTTGACCCTGGAAGGTGCCACTCCCACTGTCCTTTCCTAATAAAATGAGGAAATTGCA
TCGCATTGTCTGAGTAGGTGTCATTCTATTCTGGGGGGTGGGGTGGGGCAGGACAGCAAGGGGGAGGATT
GGGAAGACAATAGCAGGCATGCTGGGGATGCGGTGGGCTCTATGGCTTCTGAGGCGGAAAGAACCAGCTG
GGGCTCTAGGGGGTATCCCC
[124 nt withheld, positions 5551-5674]
C
[91 nt withheld, positions 5676-5766]
A
[49 nt withheld, positions 5768-5816]
CCTTTGACGTTGGAGTCCACGTTCTTT
[37 nt withheld, positions 5844-5880]
ACCCTATCTCGGTCTATTCTTTTGATTTATAAGGGATTTTGCCGATTTCGGCCTATTGGTTAAAAAATGA
GCTGATTTAACAAAAATTTAACGCGAATTAATTCTGTGGAATGTGTGTCAGTTAGGGTGTGGAAAGTCCC
CAGGCTCCCCAGCAGGCAGAAGTATGCAAAGCATGCATCTCAATTAGTCAGCAACCAGGTGTGGAAAGTC
CCCAGGCTCCCCAGCAGGCAGAAGTATGCAAAGCATGCATCTCAATTAGTCAGCAACCATAGTCCCGCCC
CTAACTCCGCCCATCCCGCCCCTAACTCCGCCCAGTTCCGCCCATTCTCCGCCCCATGGCTGACTAATTT
TTTTTATTTATGCAGAGGCCGAGGCCGCCTCTGCCTCTGAGCTATTCCAGAAGTAGTGAGGAGGCTTTTT
TGGAGGCCTAGGCTTTTGCAAAAAGCTCCCGGGAGCTTGTATATCCATTTTCGGATCTGATCAAGAGACA
GGATGAGGATCGTTTCGCATGATTGAACAAGATGGATTGCACGCAGGTTCTCCGGCCGCTTGGGTGGAGA
GGCTATTCGGCTATGACTGGGCACAACAGACAATCGGCTGCTCTGATGCCGCCGTGTTCCGGCTGTCAGC
GCAGGGGCGCCCGGTTCTTTTTGTCAAGACCGACCTGTCCGGTGCCCTGAATGAACTGCAGGACGAGGCA
GCGCGGCTATCGTGGCTGGCCACGACGGGCGTTCCTTGCGCAGCTGTGCTCGACGTTGTCACTGAAGCGG
GAAGGGACTGGCTGCTATTGGGCGAAGTGCCGGGGCAGGATCTCCTGTCATCTCACCTTGCTCCTGCCGA
GAAAGTATCCATCATGGCTGATGCAATGCGGCGGCTGCATACGCTTGATCCGGCTACCTGCCCATTCGAC
CACCAAGCGAAACATCGCATCGAGCGAGCACGTACTCGGATGGAAGCCGGTCTTGTCGATCAGGATGATC
TGGACGAAGAGCATCAGGGGCTCGCGCCAGCCGAACTGTTCGCCAGGCTCAAGGCGCGCATGCCCGACGG
CGAGGATCTCGTCGTGACCCATGGCGATGCCTGCTTGCCGAATATCATGGTGGAAAATGGCCGCTTTTCT
GGATTCATCGACTGTGGCCGGCTGGGTGTGGCGGACCGCTATCAGGACATAGCGTTGGCTACCCGTGATA
TTGCTGAAGAGCTTGGCGGCGAATGGGCTGACCGCTTCCTCGTGCTTTACGGTATCGCCGCTCCCGATTC
GCAGCGCATCGCCTTCTATCGCCTTCTTGACGAGTTCTTCTGAGCGGGACTCTGGGGTTCGAAATGACCG
ACCAAGCGACGCCCAACCTGCCATCACGAGATTTCGATTCCACCGCCGCCTTCTATGAAAGGTTGGGCTT
CGGAATCGTTTTCCGGGACGCCGGCTGGATGATCCTCCAGCGCGGGGATCTCATGCTGGAGTTCTTCGCC
CACCCCAACTTGTTTATTGCAGCTTATAATGGTTACAAATAAAGCAATAGCATCACAAATTTCACAAATA
AAGCATTTTTTTCACTGCATTCTAGTTGTGGTTTGTCCAAACTCATCAATGTATCTTATCATGTCTGTAT
ACCGTCGACCTCTAGCTAGAGCTTGGCGTAATCATGGTCATAGCTGTTTCCTGTGTGAAATTGTTATCCG
CTCACAATTCCACACAACATACGAGCCGGAAGCATAAAGTGTAAAGCCTGGGGTGCCTAATGAGTGAGCT
AACTCACATTAATTGCGTTGCGCTCACTGCCCGCTTTCCAGTCGGGAAACCTGTCGTGCCAGCTGCATTA
ATGAATCGGCCAACGCGCGGGGAGAGGCGGTTTGCGTATTGGGCGCTCTTCCGCTTCCTCGCTCACTGAC
TCGCTGCGCTCGGTCGTTCGGCTGCGGCGAGCGGTATCAGCTCACTCAAAGGCGGTAATACGGTTATCCA
CAGAATCAGGGGATAACGCAGGAAAGAACATGTGAGCAAAAGGCCAGCAAAAGGCCAGGAACCGTAAAAA
GGCCGCGTTGCTGGCGTTTTTCCATAGGCTCCGCCCCCCTGACGAGCATCACAAAAATCGACGCTCAAGT
CAGAGGTGGCGAAACCCGACAGGACTATAAAGATACCAGGCGTTTCCCCCTGGAAGCTCCCTCGTGCGCT
CTCCTGTTCCGACCCTGCCGCTTACCGGATACCTGTCCGCCTTTCTCCCTTCGGGAAGCGTGGCGCTTTC
TCATAGCTCACGCTGTAGGTATCTCAGTTCGGTGTAGGTCGTTCGCTCCAAGCTGGGCTGTGTGCACGAA
CCCCCCGTTCAGCCCGACCGCTGCGCCTTATCCGGTAACTATCGTCTTGAGTCCAACCCGGTAAGACACG
ACTTATCGCCACTGGCAGCAGCCACTGGTAACAGGATTAGCAGAGCGAGGTATGTAGGCGGTGCTACAGA
GTTCTTGAAGTGGTGGCCTAACTACGGCTACACTAGAAGAACAGTATTTGGTATCTGCGCTCTGCTGAAG
CCAGTTACCTTCGGAAAAAGAGTTGGTAGCTCTTGATCCGGCAAACAAACCACCGCTGGTAGCGGTGGTT
TTTTTGTTTGCAAGCAGCAGATTACGCGCAGAAAAAAAGGATCTCAAGAAGATCCTTTGATCTTTTCTAC
GGGGTCTGACGCTCAGTGGAACGAAAACTCACGTTAAGGGATTTTGGTCATGAGATTATCAAAAAGGATC
TTCACCTAGATCCTTTTAAATTAAAAATGAAGTTTTAAATCAATCTAAAGTATATATGAGTAAACTTGGT
CTGACAGTTACCAATGCTTAATCAGTGAGGCACCTATCTCAGCGATCTGTCTATTTCGTTCATCCATAGT
TGCCTGACTCCCCGTCGTGTAGATAACTACGATACGGGAGGGCTTACCATCTGGCCCCAGTGCTGCAATG
ATACCGCGAGACCCACGCTCACCGGCTCCAGATTTATCAGCAATAAACCAGCCAGCCGGAAGGGCCGAGC
GCAGAAGTGGTCCTGCAACTTTATCCGCCTCCATCCAGTCTATTAATTGTTGCCGGGAAGCTAGAGTAAG
TAGTTCGCCAGTTAATAGTTTGCGCAACGTTGTTGCCATTGCTACAGGCATCGTGGTGTCACGCTCGTCG
TTTGGTATGGCTTCATTCAGCTCCGGTTCCCAACGATCAAGGCGAGTTACATGATCCCCCATGTTGTGCA
AAAAAGCGGTTAGCTCCTTCGGTCCTCCGATCGTTGTCAGAAGTAAGTTGGCCGCAGTGTTATCACTCAT
GGTTATGGCAGCACTGCATAATTCTCTTACTGTCATGCCATCCGTAAGATGCTTTTCTGTGACTGGTGAG
TACTCAACCAAGTCATTCTGAGAATAGTGTATGCGGCGACCGAGTTGCTCTTGCCCGGCGTCAATACGGG
ATAATACCGCGCCACATAGCAGAACTTTAAAAGTGCTCATCATTGGAAAACGTTCTTCGGGGCGAAAACT
CTCAAGGATCTTACCGCTGTTGAGATCCAGTTCGATGTAACCCACTCGTGCACCCAACTGATCTTCAGCA
TCTTTTACTTTCACCAGCGTTTCTGGGTGAGCAAAAACAGGAAGGCAAAATGCCGCAAAAAAGGGAATAA
GGGCGACACGGAAATGTTGAATACTCATACTCTTCCTTTTTCAATATTATTGAAGCATTTATCAGGGTTA
TTGTCTCATGAGCGGATACATATTTGAATGTATTTAGAAAAATAAACAAATAGGGGTTCCGCGCACATTT
CCCCGAAAAGTGCCACCTGACGTCGACGGATCGGGAGATCTCCCGATCCCCTATGGTGCACTCTCAGTAC
AATCTGCTCTGATGC
Features (pLannotate 1.2.2; 22 found; start..end, strand, type, name):
    174..553     +  enhancer       CMV enhancer: human cytomegalovirus immediate early enhancer
    554..757     +  promoter       CMV promoter: human cytomegalovirus (CMV) immediate early promoter
    753..786     +  LTR            5' LTR (truncated) (fragment): truncated 5' long terminal repeat (LTR) from HIV-1
    802..820     +  promoter       T7 promoter: promoter for bacteriophage T7 RNA polymerase
    857..1429    +  intron         β-globin intron: intron from rabbit β-globin gene
   1547..5191    +  CDS            HDAC6: HDAC6_HUMAN - Also known as KIAA0901 From Homo sapiens (Human).
   5237..5255    -  promoter       SP6 promoter: promoter for bacteriophage SP6 RNA polymerase
   5281..5505    +  polyA_signal   bGH poly(A) signal: bovine growth hormone polyadenylation signal
   5509..5530    +  promoter       SV40 promoter (fragment): SV40 enhancer and early promoter
   5551..5979    +  rep_origin     f1 ori (sequence partly withheld): f1 bacteriophage origin of replication; arrow indicates direction of (+) strand synthesis
   5993..6322    +  promoter       SV40 promoter: SV40 enhancer and early promoter
   6389..7180    +  CDS            neo: KKA2_KLEPN - Also known as kan, nptII. Experimental evidence at protein level: Swiss-Prot protein existence level 1. Resistance to kanamycin, neomycin, paromomycin, ribostamycin, butirosin and gentamicin B. From Klebsiella pneumoniae.
   7204..7362    +  CDS            ble (fragment): BLE_KLEPN - Experimental evidence at protein level: Swiss-Prot protein existence level 1. Binding protein with a strong affinity to the bleomycin family of antibiotics. Binds to CL990; an antimitotic-antibiotic compound. From Klebsiella pneumoniae.
   7357..7478    +  polyA_signal   SV40 poly(A) signal: SV40 polyadenylation signal
   7551..7567    -  protein_bind   lac operator: The lac repressor binds to the lac operator to inhibit transcription in E. coli. This inhibition can be relieved by adding lactose or isopropyl-β-D-thiogalactopyranoside (IPTG). lac repressor encoded by lacI
   7575..7605    -  promoter       lac promoter: promoter for the E. coli lac operon
   7620..7641    -  protein_bind   CAP binding site: CAP binding activates transcription in the presence of cAMP. E. coli catabolite activator protein
   7654..7746    -  CDS            lacI (fragment): lac repressor; lacI; The lac repressor binds to the lac operator to inhibit transcription in E. coli. This inhibition can be relieved by adding lactose or isopropyl-β-D-thiogalactopyranoside (IPTG).
   7929..8517    -  rep_origin     ori: high-copy-number ColE1/pMB1/pBR322/pUC origin of replication
   8688..9548    -  CDS            AmpR: β-lactamase; bla; confers resistance to ampicillin, carbenicillin, and related antibiotics
   9549..9653    -  promoter       AmpR promoter: bla
   9712..19      -  misc_feature   bom (fragment) (across the origin): basis of mobility region from pBR322
