[The description below was written by a language model from this plasmid's Addgene catalogue record and pLannotate feature annotations shown in this document.]
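Description:
pcDNA-HDAC6.DC-FLAG is a mammalian expression plasmid built on the pcDNA3 backbone that encodes a catalytically inactive form of human histone deacetylase 6 (HDAC6). The insert carries alanine substitutions at H216 and H611, one histidine in each of the enzyme's two deacetylase domains, and is recorded as bearing a C-terminal FLAG epitope for detection or immunoprecipitation; the automated annotation of the roughly 9.7 kb sequence does not call the FLAG tag as a separate feature. In bacteria the plasmid is maintained at high copy through a ColE1/pUC-type origin and selected with ampicillin via the β-lactamase gene. An f1 origin is also present.

Expression of the HDAC6 open reading frame is driven by the human cytomegalovirus immediate-early enhancer and promoter. The feature table places a rabbit β-globin intron between the promoter and the coding sequence, an element commonly included to improve mRNA processing and expression, and transcripts are terminated by the bovine growth hormone polyadenylation signal. T7 and SP6 promoters flank the insert and serve as sequencing primer sites, with T7 also oriented to permit in vitro transcription of the sense strand. A separate cassette with the SV40 early promoter, the neomycin phosphotransferase gene and an SV40 polyadenylation signal allows G418 selection of stably transfected mammalian cells. Several short fragment hits, such as a truncated HIV-1 LTR, ble, lacI and bom, appear to be backbone remnants or annotation artefacts rather than functional parts.

The construct is suited to use as a deacetylase-dead control alongside wild-type HDAC6. The associated publication concerns HDAC6 in aggresome formation and cell viability under misfolded protein stress, where such a mutant tests whether enzymatic activity is required.
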