Addgene plasmid #30483: pcDNA-HDAC6.DC-FLAG
Depositing lab: Tso-Pang Yao. Depositing organization: Duke University. Publication: The deacetylase HDAC6 regulates aggresome formation and cell viability in response to misfolded protein stress. Kawaguchi Y, Kovacs JJ, McLaurin A, Vance JM, Ito A, Yao TP. Cell. 2003 Dec 12. 115(6):727-38. 10.1016/S0092-8674(03)00939-5 PubMed 14675537.
Backbone
  Vector backbone: pcDNA3
  Backbone manufacturer: Invitrogen
  Backbone size w/o insert (bp): 5400
  Vector type: Mammalian Expression
Growth in bacteria
  Bacterial resistance: Ampicillin, 100 μg/mL
  Growth temperature: 37°C
  Growth strain: DH5alpha
  Copy number: High Copy
Gene/Insert
  Gene/Insert name: HDAC6
  Species: H. sapiens (human)
  Mutation: Catalytically inactive mutant (H216/611A)
  Entrez Gene: HDAC6 (a.k.a. CPBHM, HD6, JM21, KDAC6, PPP1R90)
  Tag / fusion protein: FLAG (C terminal on insert)
  Cloning method: Restriction Enzyme
  Sequencing primers: 5′ T7; 3′ SP6
Terms and licenses: Academic/Nonprofit Terms; Industry Terms: Not Available to Industry
How to cite: pcDNA-HDAC6.DC-FLAG was a gift from Tso-Pang Yao (Addgene plasmid # 30483 ; http://n2t.net/addgene:30483 ; RRID:Addgene_30483)
