>Addgene plasmid #30483 | pcDNA-HDAC6.DC-FLAG | addgene partial sequence | sequence record 35486 | 30483 with BGH-rev
TATAGAATAGGGCCCTCTAGTTTATTTATCATCATCATCTTTATAATCCCCGTGTGGGTGGGGCATATCC
TCCCCAAACTTGTTCTGGTGGGCGATGTTCTTCACATCTAGGAGAGCCTGGTGGTGGACATAGGCCTGAC
AGTAGTAACACCAGGCTGACAGGTCGATGTAGCTGAGGACCAGCGGGTGTCCAGAATTTCCATGGTGTTG
GAGCATGTGGCCATTGATGTAACGACCACAGTAGACCTGATAGCAAGAGAGACACACCCAATTCTCTTGG
ATTGTTCCACAGTCCCCACAAGGTTGGGTCACGTCTAGGCCTGCTGCAGGTATGGGGCATACTGCCACCA
AATGGGGACACCAGGGCAGTGGTGTCACAGCATAAAATATGGCCTGATCAGTGAGGCCCCTAGATCCCTG
CATCAGCATCGAATCAGCCATGTCCTGACCTCCAGCTGCCTCTCCTAGTAGGTTCTCCTCTCCTGGGGCC
TGAGATTCTGAGGCCCCCTGAGATTCGCTGCCTAGCTCCAAGGTCCTGAGACTCCCAATCAGTGTACTGG
GAGATATCTGGGGTGTAGTTCCCTGCACAGGTGAGGTTGGGGGGGTCTGGTGGTCTGTGCTCGAGGCTAG
AGGAGTTTGGATCAGCTCGGTGCCCCCTGGAGCCTCCTCTGACGTAGTCTGGTCCAGTGTGGCTCCCTCC
ATGGCTGCCTCCGAGATGGTCTGGGCCAGTGTAGCTCCTCCTACAGCCTCCTCTG
