>Addgene plasmid #30483 | pcDNA-HDAC6.DC-FLAG | addgene partial sequence | sequence record 36736 | hHDAC6-F 5'-tatctgccccagtaccttcg
CGCTGCCTGCCGCCTGGTGGAGGCTGTGCTCTCAGGAGAGGTTCTGAATGGTGCTGCTGTGGTGCGACCC
CCAGGACACGCCGCAGAGCAGGATGCAGCTTGCGGTTTTTGCTTTTTCAACTCTGTGGCTGTGGCTGCTC
GCCATGCCCAGACTATCAGTGGGCATGCCCTACGGATCCTGATTGTGGATTGGGATGTCCACCACGGTAA
TGGAACTCAGCACATGTTTGAGGATGACCCCAGTGTGCTATATGTGTCCCTGCACCGCTATGATCATGGC
ACCTTCTTCCCCATGGGGGATGAGGGTGCCAGCAGCCAGATCGGCCGGGCTGCGGGCACAGGCTTCACCG
TCAACGTGGCATGGAACGGGCCCCGCATGGGTGATGCTGACTACCTAGCTGCCTGGCATCGCCTGGTGCT
TCCCATTGCCTACGAGTTTAACCCAGAACTGGTGCTGGTCTCAGCTGGCTTTGATGCTGCACGGGGGGAT
CCGCTGGGGGGCTGCCAGGTGTCACCTGAGGGTTATGCCCACCTCACCCACCTGCTGATGGGCCTTGCCA
GTGGCCGCATTATCCTTATCCTAGAGGGTGGCTATAACCTGACATCCATCTCAGAGTCCATGGCTGCCTG
CACTCGCTCCCTCCTTGGAGACCCACCACCCCTGCTGACCCTGCCACGGCCCCCACTATCAGGGGCCCTG
GCCTCAATCACTGAGACCATCCAAGTCCATCGCAGATACTGGCGCAGCTTACGGGTCATGAAGGTAGAAG
ACAGAGAAGGACCCTCCAGTTCTAAGTTGGTCACCAAGAAGGCACCCCAACCAGCCAAACCTAGGTTAGC
TGAGCGGATGACCACA
