>Addgene plasmid #30483 | pcDNA-HDAC6.DC-FLAG | addgene partial sequence | sequence record 36737 | T7 5'-TAATACGACTCACTATAGGG-3'
ACTTCAGGGTGAGTTTGGGGACCCTTGATTGTTCTTTCTTTTTCGCTATTGTAAAATTCATGTTATATGG
AGGGGGCAAAGTTTTCAGGGTGTTGTTTAGAATGGGAAGATGTCCCTTGTATCACCATGGACCCTCATGA
TAATTTTGTTTCTTTCACTTTCTACTCTGTTGACAACCATTGTCTCCTCTTATTTTCTTTTCATTTTCTG
TAACTTTTTCGTTAAACTTTAGCTTGCATTTGTAACGAATTTTTAAATTCACTTTTGTTTATTTGTCAGA
TTGTAAGTACTTTCTCTAATCACTTTTTTTTCAAGGCAATCAGGGTATATTATATTGTACTTCAGCACAG
TTTTAGAGAACAATTGTTATAATTAAATGATAAGGTAGAATATTTCTGCATATAAATTCTGGCTGGCGTG
GAAATATTCTTATTGGTAGAAACAACTACATCCTGGTCATCATCCTGCCTTTCTCTTTATGGTTACAATG
ATATACACTGTTTGAGATGAGGATAAAATACTCTGAGTCCAAACCGGGCCCCTCTGCTAACCATGTTCAT
GCCTTCTTCTTTTTCCTACAGCTCCTGGGCAACGTGCTGGTTTGTGCTGTCGACCCCAAGCTTGGCCCGG
GCGGATCCACTANNAACGGCCGCCAGTGTGCTGGAATTCTGCAGATATCCATCACACTGGCGGCCGCCAT
GACCTCAACCGGCCAGGATTCCACCACAACCAGGCAGCGAAGAAGTAGGCAGAACCCCCAGTCGCCCCCT
CAGGACTCCAGTGTCACTTCGAAGCGAAATATTAAAAAGGGAGCCGTTCCCCGCTCTATCCCCAATCTA
