>Addgene plasmid #30483 | pcDNA-HDAC6.DC-FLAG | addgene partial sequence | sequence record 37538 | Bglob-intron-F 5'-ctggtcatcatcctgccttt-3'
TTTGAGATGAGGATAAATACTCTGGAGTCCAAACCGGGCCCCTCTGCTAACCATGTTCATGCCTTCTTCT
TTTTCCTACAGCTCCTGGGCAACGTGCTGGTTTGTGCTGTCGACCCCAAGCTTGGCCCGGGCGGATCCAC
TAGTAACGGCCGCCAGTGTGCTGGAATTCTGCAGATATCCATCACACTGGCGGCCGCCATGACCTCAACC
GGCCAGGATTCCACCACAACCAGGCAGCGAAGAAGTAGGCAGAACCCCCAGTCGCCCCCTCAGGACTCCA
GTGTCACTTCGAAGCGAAATATTAAAAAGGGAGCCGTTCCCCGCTCTATCCCCAATCTAGCGGAGGTAAA
GAAGAAAGGCAAAATGAAGAAGCTCGGCCAAGCAATGGAAGAAGACCTAATCGTGGGACTGCAAGGGATG
GATCTGAACCTTGAGGCTGAAGCACTGGCTGGCACTGGCTTGGTGTTGGATGAGCAGTTAAATGAATTCC
ATTGCCTCTGGGATGACAGCTTCCCGGAAGGCCCTGAGCGGCTCCATGCCATCAAGGAGCAACTGATCCA
GGAGGGCCTCCTAGATCGCTGCGTGTCCTTTCAGGCCCGGTTTGCTGAAAAGGAAGAGCTGATGTTGGTT
CACAGCCTAGAATATATTGATCTGATGGAAACAACCCAGTACATGAATGAGGGAGAACTCCGTGTCCTAG
CAGACACCTACGACTCAGTTTATCTGCATCCGAACTCATACTCCTGTGCCTGCCTGGCCTCAGGCTCTGT
CCTCAGGCTGGTGGATGCGGTCCTGGGGGCTGAGATCCGGAATGGCATGGCCATCATTAGGCCTCCTGGA
CATGCCGCCCAGCACAGTCTTATGGATGGCTATTGCATGTTCAACCACGTGGCTGTGGCAGCCCGCTATG
CTCAACAGAAACACCG
